Addgene plasmid #40528: pEMB018 / LRRK2_BC_1300_2350
Depositing lab: Michael J Fox Foundation MJFF. Depositing organization: Michael J Fox Foundation.
Backbone
  Vector backbone: pEMB018
  Backbone manufacturer: Emerald
  Vector type: Baculovirus
Growth in bacteria
  Bacterial resistance: Ampicillin, 100 μg/mL
  Growth temperature: 37°C
  Growth strain: Top10
  Copy number: High Copy
Gene/Insert
  Gene/Insert name: LRRK2
  Species: H. sapiens (human)
  Mutation: WT; aa1300_2350
  Entrez Gene: LRRK2 (a.k.a. AURA17, DARDARIN, PARK8, RIPK7, ROCO2)
  Promoter: polH
  Tag / fusion protein: 6xHis (N terminal on insert)
  Cloning method: Restriction Enzyme; 5′ cloning site BamHI (destroyed during cloning); 3′ cloning site HindIII (destroyed during cloning)
  Sequencing primers: 5′ DSP2466For:GAATTTCGTCGACAGATC; 3′ DSP2466Rev:AATAACCCGGATCAGCTT
Terms and licenses: Academic/Nonprofit Terms; Industry Terms
How to cite: pEMB018 / LRRK2_BC_1300_2350 was a gift from Michael J Fox Foundation MJFF (Addgene plasmid # 40528 ; http://n2t.net/addgene:40528 ; RRID:Addgene_40528)
