[The description below was written by a language model from this plasmid's Addgene catalogue record and pLannotate feature annotations shown in this document.]
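Description:
pEMB018 / LRRK2_BC_1300_2350 is a baculovirus transfer plasmid built on the Emerald pEMB018 backbone for expressing a fragment of human LRRK2 in insect cells. In bacteria it is maintained as a high-copy plasmid through a ColE1/pUC-type origin and selected with ampicillin via the β-lactamase gene. An f1 phage origin and a residual lacZα fragment are also annotated. The expression region is flanked on one side by baculovirus lef2 and ORF603 sequences and on the other by a recombination region containing part of ORF1629. These are the homology arms that allow the cassette to be moved into the polyhedrin locus of an AcMNPV-type viral genome by homologous recombination in insect cells.

The payload is wild-type LRRK2 residues 1300–2350, a large internal-to-C-terminal portion of the Parkinson's disease–associated serine/threonine kinase (also known as PARK8 or dardarin). It is driven by the very late polyhedrin (polH) promoter, which supports strong expression late in infection. The insert was cloned between BamHI and HindIII sites, both destroyed in the process. The catalogue entry lists a 6xHis tag at the N terminus of the insert, whereas the feature table detects a six-histidine stretch just downstream of the LRRK2 coding region, so the position of the tag should be checked against the sequence. A divergently oriented cassette places E. coli β-glucuronidase (GUS) under the baculovirus late p6.9 promoter, providing a reporter for identifying recombinant virus. The record states no specific purpose, but the design fits production of His-tagged LRRK2 protein for affinity purification and for biochemical or structural work.
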