Features (pLannotate 1.2.2; 14 found; start..end, strand, type, name):
    329..453     +  CDS            lef2: baculovirus late expression factor 2
    491..1096    +  CDS            ORF603: baculovirus ORF603 protein
   1167..2972    -  CDS            GUS: β-glucuronidase; uidA (or gusA) from E. coli
   2987..3302    -  promoter       p6.9 promoter: Autographa californica p6.9; baculovirus late basic protein promoter
   3317..3408    +  promoter       polyhedrin promoter: polh from Autographa californica; promoter for the baculovirus polyhedrin gene
   3463..6615    +  CDS            LRRK2 (fragment): LRRK2_HUMAN - Also known as PARK8. Experimental evidence at protein level: Swiss-Prot protein existence level 1. Serine/threonine-protein kinase which phosphorylates a broad range of proteins involved in multiple processes such as neuronal plasticity, autophagy, and vesicle trafficking (PubMed:20949042, PubMed:22012985, PubMed:26824392, PubMed:29125462, PubMed:28720718, PubMed:29127255, PubMed:30398148, PubMed:29212815, PubMed:30635421, PubMed:21850687, PubMed:23395371, PubMed:17114044, PubMed:24687852, PubMed:26014385, PubMed:25201882). Is a key regulator of RAB GTPases by regulating the GTP/
   6639..6656    +  CDS            9xHis (fragment): 9xHis affinity tag
   6693..8050    +  misc_recomb    baculovirus recombination region (ORF1629): contains part of ORF1629
   8048..8125    -  CDS            P61 (fragment): P78_NPVAC - Experimental evidence at protein level: Swiss-Prot protein existence level 1. Plays a role in the transport of the nucleocapsids from the cytoplasm toward the host nucleus together with the host actin- polymerizing Arp2/3 complex. From Autographa californica nuclear polyhedrosis virus (AcMNPV).
   8313..8901    -  rep_origin     ori: high-copy-number ColE1/pMB1/pBR322/pUC origin of replication
   9072..9932    -  CDS            AmpR: β-lactamase; bla; confers resistance to ampicillin, carbenicillin, and related antibiotics
   9933..10037   -  promoter       AmpR promoter: bla
  10064..10519   +  rep_origin     f1 ori (sequence partly withheld): f1 bacteriophage origin of replication; arrow indicates direction of (+) strand synthesis
  10524..1       -  CDS            lacZα (fragment) (across the origin): LacZα fragment of β-galactosidase; lacZ fragment
>Addgene plasmid #40528 | pEMB018 / LRRK2_BC_1300_2350 | depositor full sequence | sequence record 52201 | pEMB018 / LRRK2_BC_1300_2350 sequence 10589 bps
GGAACGGCTCCGCCCACTATTAATGAAATTAAAAATTCCAATTTTAAAAAACGCAGCAAGAGAAACATTT
GTATGAAAGAATGCGTAGAAGGAAAGAAAAATGTCGTCGACATGCTGAACAACAAGATTAATATGCCTCC
GTGTATAAAAAAAATATTGAACGATTTGAAAGAAAACAATGTACCGCGCGGCGGTATGTACAGGAAGAGG
TTTATACTAAACTGTTACATTGCAAACGTGGTTTCGTGTGCCAAGTGTGAAAACCGATGTTTAATCAAGG
CTCTGACGCATTTCTACAACCACGACTCCAAGTGTGTGGGTGAAGTCATGCATCTTTTAATCAAATCCCA
AGATGTGTATAAACCACCAAACTGCCAAAAAATGAAAACTGTCGACAAGCTCTGTCCGTTTGCTGGCAAC
TGCAAGGGTCTCAATCCTATTTGTAATTATTGAATAATAAAACAATTATAAATGCTAAATTTGTTTTTTA
TTAACGATACAAACCAAACGCAACAAGAACATTTGTAGTATTATCTATAATTGAAAACGCGTAGTTATAA
TCGCTGAGGTAATATTTAAAATCATTTTCAAATGATTCACAGTTAATTTGCGACAATATAATTTTATTTT
CACATAAACTAGACGCCTTGTCGTCTTCTTCTTCGTATTCCTTCTCTTTTTCATTTTTCTCTTCATAAAA
ATTAACATAGTTATTATCGTATCCATATATGTATCTATCGTATAGAGTAAATTTTTTGTTGTCATAAATA
TATATGTCTTTTTTAATGGGGTGTATAGTACCGCTGCGCATAGTTTTTCTGTAATTTACAACAGTGCTAT
TTTCTGGTAGTTCTTCGGAGTGTGTTGCTTTAATTATTAAATTTATATAATCAATGAATTTGGGATCGTC
GGTTTTGTACAATATGTTGCCGGCATAGTACGCAGCTTCTTCTAGTTCAATTACACCATTTTTTAGCAGC
ACCGGATTAACATAACTTTCCAAAATGTTGTACGAACCGTTAAACAAAAACAGTTCACCTCCCTTTTCTA
TACTATTGTCTGCGAGCAGTTGTTTGTTGTTAAAAATAACAGCCATTGTAATGAGACGCACAAACTAATA
TCACAAACTGGAAATGTCTATCAATATATAGTTGCTGATCAGATCCTCATTGTTTGCCTCCCTGCTGCGG
TTTTTCACCGAAGTTCATGCCAGTCCAGCGTTTTTGCAGCAGAAAAGCCGCCGACTTCGGTTTGCGGTCG
CGAGTGAAGATCCCTTTCTTGTTACCGCCAACGCGCAATATGCCTTGCGAGGTCGCAAAATCGGCGAAAT
TCCATACCTGTTCACCGACGACGGCGCTGACGCGATCAAAGACGCGGTGATACATATCCAGCCATGCACA
CTGATACTCTTCACTCCACATGTCGGTGTACATTGAGTGCAGCCCGGCTAACGTATCCACGCCGTATTCG
GTGATGATAATCGGCTGATGCAGTTTCTCCTGCCAGGCCAGAAGTTCTTTTTCCAGTACCTTCTCTGCCG
TTTCCAAATCGCCGCTTTGGACATACCATCCGTAATAACGGTTCAGGCACAGCACATCAAAGAGATCGCT
GATGGTATCGGTGTGAGCGTCGCAGAACATTACATTGACGCAGGTGATCGGACGCGTCGGGTCGAGTTTA
CGCGTTGCTTCCGCCAGTGGCGCGAAATATTCCCGTGCACCTTGCGGACGGGTATCCGGTTCGTTGGCAA
TACTCCACATCACCACGCTTGGGTGGTTTTTGTCACGCGCTATCAGCTCTTTAATCGCCTGTAAGTGCGC
TTGCTGAGTTTCCCCGTTGACTGCCTCTTCGCTGTACAGTTCTTTCGGCTTGTTGCCCGCTTCGAAACCA
ATGCCTAAAGAGAGCGAAAAGCCGACAGCAGCAGTTTCATCAATCACCACGATGCCATGTTCATCTGCCC
AGTCGAGCATCTCTTCAGCGTAAGGGTAATGCGAGGTACGGTAGGAGTTGGCCCCAATCCAGTCCATTAA
TGCGTGGTCGTGCACCATCAGCACGTTATCGAATCCTTTGCCACGTAAGTCCGCATCTTCATGACGACCA
AAGCCAGTAAAGTAGAACGGTTTGTGGTTAATCAGGAACTGTTGGCCCTTCACTGCCACTGACCGGATGC
CGACGCGAAGCGGGTAGATATCACACTCTGTCTGGCTTTTGGCTGTGACGCACAGTTCATAGAGATAACC
TTCACCCGGTTGCCAGAGGTGCGGATTCACCACTTGCAAAGTCCCGCTAGTGCCTTGTCCAGTTGCAACC
ACCTGTTGATCCGCATCACGCAGTTCAACGCTGACATCACCATTGGCCACCACCTGCCAGTCAACAGACG
CGTGGTTACAGTCTTGCGCGACATGCGTCACCACGGTGATATCGTCCACCCAGGTGTTCGGCGTGGTGTA
GAGCATTACGCTGCGATGGATTCCGGCATAGTTAAAGAAATCATGGAAGTAAGACTGCTTTTTCTTGCCG
TTTTCGTCGGTAATCACCATTCCCGGCGGGATAGTCTGCCAGTTCAGTTCGTTGTTCACACAAACGGTGA
TACGTACACTTTTCCCGGCAATAACATACGGCGTGACATCGGCTTCAAATGGCGTATAGCCGCCCTGATG
CTCCATCACTTCCTGATTATTGACCCACACTTTGCCGTAATGAGTGACCGCATCGAAACGCAGCACGATA
CGCTGGCCTGCCCAACCTTTCGGTATAAAGACTTCGCGCTGATACCAGACGTTGCCCGCATAATTACGAA
TATCTGCATCGGCGAACTGATCGTTAAAACTGCCTGGCACAGCAATTGCCCGGCTTTCTTGTAACGCGCT
TTCCCACCAACGCTGATCAATTCCACAGTTTTCGCGATCCAGACTGAATGCCCACAGGCCGTCGAGTTTT
TTGATTTCACGGGTTGGGGTTTCTACAGGACGGACCATATTTATAGGTGTAATTTATGTAGCTGTAATTT
TTACCTTATTAATATTTTTTACGCTTTGCATTCGACGACTGAACTCCCAAATATATGTTTAACTCGTCTT
GGTCGTTTGAATTTTTGTTGCTGTGTTTCCTAATATTTTCCATCACCTTAAATATGTTATTGTAATCCTC
AATGTTGAACTTGCAATTGGACACGGCATAGTTTTCCATAGTCGTGTAAAACATGGTATTGGCTGCATTG
TAATACATCCGACTGAGCGGGTACGGATCTATGTGTTTGAGCAGCCTGTTCAAAAACTCTGCATCGTCGC
AAAACGGAATTTCGTCGACAGATCTGATCATGGAGATAATTAAAATGATAACCATCTCGCAAATAAATAA
GTATTTTACTGTTTTCGTAACAGTTTTGTAATAAAAAAACCTATAAATATAGGATCTATGCACCACCATC
ACCACCATCACCACTTGGTGCCCCGCGGATCCGACGAGCTGCACCTAAACTTCGACTTCAAGCACATTGG
CTGTAAAGCAAAGGATATTATTCGTTTCCTGCAGCAGCGTCTTAAGAAGGCCGTGCCCTACAATCGCATG
AAGCTGATGATCGTCGGGAACACCGGTTCTGGAAAGACAACCCTCTTGCAGCAGCTTATGAAGACTAAGA
AGTCCGACTTGGGGATGCAGAGCGCCACTGTGGGGATCGACGTGAAAGACTGGCCAATCCAAATCCGTGA
CAAGCGCAAGCGTGACTTAGTACTGAACGTGTGGGACTTTGCCGGCAGGGAAGAGTTCTACTCTACGCAT
CCTCACTTCATGACTCAGCGTGCCCTCTATCTGGCAGTTTACGACCTCTCAAAGGGCCAGGCTGAGGTGG
ACGCCATGAAACCCTGGCTGTTTAACATCAAGGCTCGTGCTTCCAGCTCCCCTGTGATCTTAGTCGGGAC
ACACTTGGATGTTTCTGATGAGAAGCAGCGTAAGGCATGTATGAGTAAGATCACCAAAGAGCTGTTGAAC
AAACGCGGCTTTCCCGCCATCCGTGATTACCACTTCGTCAACGCTACCGAGGAAAGCGACGCACTGGCCA
AGTTACGTAAGACCATTATCAACGAAAGCCTGAACTTCAAAATTCGCGACCAGCTGGTGGTCGGACAGCT
GATCCCCGACTGCTACGTGGAACTTGAGAAGATCATCCTGAGCGAGCGCAAGAATGTGCCTATCGAGTTT
CCAGTGATCGATCGCAAACGTCTCCTCCAGCTCGTGCGTGAGAATCAGCTGCAGCTCGACGAGAACGAGC
TGCCTCATGCTGTGCACTTCCTTAACGAGTCAGGTGTCCTCCTGCACTTCCAGGACCCGGCTCTCCAGCT
GAGTGACCTCTATTTCGTGGAGCCAAAGTGGCTCTGTAAAATTATGGCTCAAATCCTCACTGTCAAGGTA
GAGGGCTGTCCAAAGCACCCAAAGGGCATCATCTCGCGTCGCGACGTGGAAAAGTTTCTCTCTAAGAAGC
GCAAGTTTCCCAAGAACTACATGAGCCAGTACTTTAAACTGTTGGAGAAGTTCCAGATCGCTCTGCCTAT
CGGCGAAGAGTACCTGTTGGTTCCTTCCTCCCTGTCCGATCACCGCCCCGTGATTGAGCTGCCTCACTGC
GAGAACAGCGAGATTATCATTCGCCTATACGAGATGCCGTACTTTCCGATGGGCTTCTGGTCAAGGCTCA
TCAATCGTCTGCTTGAAATCTCCCCATATATGCTGAGCGGTCGTGAACGCGCTCTGAGGCCAAACCGGAT
GTACTGGCGCCAGGGGATTTACTTGAACTGGTCCCCTGAGGCTTATTGTCTGGTGGGCTCGGAAGTCCTG
GATAACCACCCCGAATCATTCCTGAAGATCACCGTTCCTTCCTGCCGTAAGGGTTGCATTCTATTGGGAC
AGGTGGTGGATCATATCGATTCCCTGATGGAGGAGTGGTTCCCTGGCCTGTTGGAGATCGACATCTGTGG
CGAGGGTGAGACCCTGCTGAAGAAGTGGGCACTCTACAGTTTCAATGACGGCGAAGAACACCAGAAGATT
CTGCTCGACGACCTCATGAAGAAGGCCGAGGAGGGCGACCTGCTCGTGAACCCCGACCAGCCTAGGCTGA
CCATCCCCATCTCCCAGATTGCACCCGACCTTATCCTCGCTGACCTGCCTCGCAACATCATGCTGAACAA
TGACGAGCTGGAGTTTGAACAAGCACCCGAGTTCCTGCTAGGCGACGGCTCTTTCGGTTCAGTTTACCGT
GCTGCTTACGAGGGTGAAGAGGTTGCCGTGAAGATTTTTAACAAGCACACTTCGCTCCGTCTGCTGCGTC
AGGAGCTTGTGGTTCTCTGCCACCTGCACCACCCTTCCCTGATCTCCCTGCTGGCCGCCGGCATTAGGCC
TCGCATGCTAGTGATGGAACTGGCCAGTAAGGGTTCATTGGACCGCCTGCTGCAGCAGGACAAGGCTAGC
CTGACCCGTACGCTCCAGCACCGTATCGCCCTGCATGTGGCCGACGGACTGCGCTACTTGCACAGTGCCA
TGATCATTTATCGCGATCTGAAGCCTCATAATGTTCTTCTGTTCACGCTCTACCCAAACGCAGCTATCAT
TGCCAAAATTGCCGATTACGGCATAGCCCAGTACTGCTGTCGTATGGGTATCAAGACTAGCGAGGGTACA
CCTGGGTTCCGCGCTCCCGAAGTCGCACGCGGGAACGTGATCTACAACCAGCAGGCCGACGTGTACTCGT
TTGGCCTGCTCCTGTATGACATTCTCACTACCGGAGGCCGGATTGTGGAGGGCCTGAAATTTCCCAACGA
GTTCGACGAGCTGGAGATCCAGGGCAAGCTGCCTGACCCCGTGAAGGAGTACGGTTGTGCACCCTGGCCT
ATGGTGGAGAAGCTCATTAAGCAGTGTCTGAAGGAGAACCCTCAGGAACGCCCCACAAGCGCCCAGGTGT
TCGACATTCTAAACTCTGCAGAGTTAGTGTGTCTGACTAGGCGTATCTTACTCCCGAAGAACGTGATCGT
TGAGTGCATGGTGGCAACGCACCACAACTCGCGTAACGCTAGCATCTGGTTAGGATGTGGGCATACCGAT
CGTGGCCAGCTGAGTTTCCTCGACCTCAACACCGAGGGGTATACTAGCGAGGAGGTCGCTGATTCACGCA
TTCTGTGCCTCGCCCTTGTCCATCTGCCTGTTGAGAAAGAATCGTGGATTGTTAGTGGCACCCAGAGCGG
GACCCTCCTCGTGATCAATACCGAAGACGGGAAGAAGCGTCACACTCTCGAAAAGATGACTGACTCCGTG
ACCTGTCTGTACTGCAATTCCTTCTCCAAGCAAAGCAAGCAGAAGAATTTCCTGCTCGTAGGGACCGCTG
ACGGAAAACTGGCAATCTTCGAGGACAAAACCGTGAAGTTGAAGGGTGCCGCACCCCTTAAGATCCTGAA
CATTGGCAACGTTAGCACCCCTCTGATGTGTCTATCAGAATCAACTAACTCCACCGAGCGCAATGTGATG
TGGGGCGGGTGCGGCACCAAGATTTTCTCCTTCAGCAACGACTTCACCATCCAGAAGCTGATCGAGACCC
GTACCAGTCAGCTCTTCAGTTACGCCGCCTTCTCCTAAAGCTTGCGGCCGCACTCGAGCACCACCACCAC
CACCACTAACCTAGGTAGCTGAGCGCATGCAAGCTGATCCGGGTTATTAGTACATTTATTAAGCGCTAGA
TTCTGTGCGTTGTTGATTTACAGACAATTGTTGTACGTATTTTAATAATTCATTAAATTTATAATCTTTA
GGGTGGTATGTTAGAGCGAAAATCAAATGATTTTCAGCGTCTTTATATCTGAATTTAAATATTAAATCCT
CAATAGATTTGTAAAATAGGTTTCGATTAGTTTCAAACAAGGGTTGTTTTTCCGAACCGATGGCTGGACT
ATCTAATGGATTTTCGCTCAACGCCACAAAACTTGCCAAATCTTGTAGCAGCAATCTAGCTTTGTCGATA
TTCGTTTGTGTTTTGTTTTGTAATAAAGGTTCGACGTCGTTCAAAATATTATGCGCTTTTGTATTTCTTT
CATCACTGTCGTTAGTGTACAATTGACTCGACGTAAACACGTTAAATAGAGCTTGGACATATTTAACATC
GGGCGTGTTAGCTTTATTAGGCCGATTATCGTCGTCGTCCCAACCCTCGTCGTTAGAAGTTGCTTCCGAA
GACGATTTTGCCATAGCCACACGACGCCTATTAATTGTGTCGGCTAACACGTCCGCGATCAAATTTGTAG
TTGAGCTTTTTGGAATTATTTCTGATTGCGGGCGTTTTTGGGCGGGTTTCAATCTAACTGTGCCCGATTT
TAATTCAGACAACACGTTAGAAAGCGATGGTGCAGGCGGTGGTAACATTTCAGACGGCAAATCTACTAAT
GGCGGCGGTGGTGGAGCTGATGATAAATCTACCATCGGTGGAGGCGCAGGCGGGGCTGGCGGCGGAGGCG
GAGGCGGAGGTGGTGGCGGTGATGCAGACGGCGGTTTAGGCTCAAATGTCTCTTTAGGCAACACAGTCGG
CACCTCAACTATTGTACTGGTTTCGGGCGCCGTTTTTGGTTTGACCGGTCTGAGACGAGTGCGATTTTTT
TCGTTTCTAATAGCTTCCAACAATTGTTGTCTGTCGTCTAAAGGTGCAGCGGGTTGAGGTTCCGTCGGCA
TTGGTGGAGCGGGCGGCAATTCAGACATCGATGGTGGTGGTGGTGGTGGAGGCGCTGGAATGTTAGGCAC
GGGAGAAGGTGGTGGCGGCGGTGCCGCCGGTATAATTTGTTCTGGTTTAGTTTGTTCGCGCACGATTGTG
GGCACCGGCGCAGGCGCCGCTGGCTGCACAACGGAAGGTCGTCTGCTTCGAGGCAGCGCTTGGGGTGGTG
GCAATTCAATATTATAATTGGAATACAAATCGTAAAAATCTGCTATAAGCATTGTAATTTCGCTATCGTT
TACCGTGCCGATATTTAACAACCGCTCAATGTAAGCAATTGTATTGTAAAGAGATTGTCTCAAGCTCGGA
TCGATCCCGCACGCCGATAACAAGCCTTTTCATTTTTACTACAGCATTGTAGTGGCGAGACACTTCGCTG
TCGTCGAGGTTTAAACGCTTCCTCGCTCACTGACTCGCTGCGCTCGGTCGTTCGGCTGCGGCGAGCGGTA
TCAGCTCACTCAAAGGCGGTAATACGGTTATCCACAGAATCAGGGGATAACGCAGGAAAGAACATGTGAG
CAAAAGGCCAGCAAAAGGCCAGGAACCGTAAAAAGGCCGCGTTGCTGGCGTTTTTCCATAGGCTCCGCCC
CCCTGACGAGCATCACAAAAATCGACGCTCAAGTCAGAGGTGGCGAAACCCGACAGGACTATAAAGATAC
CAGGCGTTTCCCCCTGGAAGCTCCCTCGTGCGCTCTCCTGTTCCGACCCTGCCGCTTACCGGATACCTGT
CCGCCTTTCTCCCTTCGGGAAGCGTGGCGCTTTCTCATAGCTCACGCTGTAGGTATCTCAGTTCGGTGTA
GGTCGTTCGCTCCAAGCTGGGCTGTGTGCACGAACCCCCCGTTCAGCCCGACCGCTGCGCCTTATCCGGT
AACTATCGTCTTGAGTCCAACCCGGTAAGACACGACTTATCGCCACTGGCAGCAGCCACTGGTAACAGGA
TTAGCAGAGCGAGGTATGTAGGCGGTGCTACAGAGTTCTTGAAGTGGTGGCCTAACTACGGCTACACTAG
AAGGACAGTATTTGGTATCTGCGCTCTGCTGAAGCCAGTTACCTTCGGAAAAAGAGTTGGTAGCTCTTGA
TCCGGCAAACAAACCACCGCTGGTAGCGGTGGTTTTTTTGTTTGCAAGCAGCAGATTACGCGCAGAAAAA
AAGGATCTCAAGAAGATCCTTTGATCTTTTCTACGGGGTCTGACGCTCAGTGGAACGAAAACTCACGTTA
AGGGATTTTGGTCATGAGATTATCAAAAAGGATCTTCACCTAGATCCTTTTAAATTAAAAATGAAGTTTT
AAATCAATCTAAAGTATATATGAGTAAACTTGGTCTGACAGTTACCAATGCTTAATCAGTGAGGCACCTA
TCTCAGCGATCTGTCTATTTCGTTCATCCATAGTTGCCTGACTCCCCGTCGTGTAGATAACTACGATACG
GGAGGGCTTACCATCTGGCCCCAGTGCTGCAATGATACCGCGAGACCCACGCTCACCGGCTCCAGATTTA
TCAGCAATAAACCAGCCAGCCGGAAGGGCCGAGCGCAGAAGTGGTCCTGCAACTTTATCCGCCTCCATCC
AGTCTATTAATTGTTGCCGGGAAGCTAGAGTAAGTAGTTCGCCAGTTAATAGTTTGCGCAACGTTGTTGC
CATTGCTACAGGCATCGTGGTGTCACGCTCGTCGTTTGGTATGGCTTCATTCAGCTCCGGTTCCCAACGA
TCAAGGCGAGTTACATGATCCCCCATGTTGTGCAAAAAAGCGGTTAGCTCCTTCGGTCCTCCGATCGTTG
TCAGAAGTAAGTTGGCCGCAGTGTTATCACTCATGGTTATGGCAGCACTGCATAATTCTCTTACTGTCAT
GCCATCCGTAAGATGCTTTTCTGTGACTGGTGAGTACTCAACCAAGTCATTCTGAGAATAGTGTATGCGG
CGACCGAGTTGCTCTTGCCCGGCGTCAATACGGGATAATACCGCGCCACATAGCAGAACTTTAAAAGTGC
TCATCATTGGAAAACGTTCTTCGGGGCGAAAACTCTCAAGGATCTTACCGCTGTTGAGATCCAGTTCGAT
GTAACCCACTCGTGCACCCAACTGATCTTCAGCATCTTTTACTTTCACCAGCGTTTCTGGGTGAGCAAAA
ACAGGAAGGCAAAATGCCGCAAAAAAGGGAATAAGGGCGACACGGAAATGTTGAATACTCATACTCTTCC
TTTTTCAATATTATTGAAGCATTTATCAGGGTTATTGTCTCATGAGCGGATACATATTTGAATGTATTTA
GAAAAATAAACAAATAGGGGTTCCGCGCACATTTCCCCGAAAAGTGCCACCTG
[124 nt withheld, positions 10064-10187]
C
[91 nt withheld, positions 10189-10279]
A
[49 nt withheld, positions 10281-10329]
CCTTTGACGTTGGAGTCCACGTTCTTT
[37 nt withheld, positions 10357-10393]
ACCCTATCTCGGTCTATTCTTTTGATTTATAAGGGATTTTGCCGATTTCGGCCTATTGGTTAAAAAATGA
GCTGATTTAACAAAAATTTAACGCGAATTTTAACAAAATATTAACGTTTACAATTTCCCATTCGCCATTC
AGGCTGCGCAACTGTTGGGAAGGGCGATCGGTGCGGGCCTCTTCGCTATTACGCCA
