>Addgene plasmid #40528 | pEMB018 / LRRK2_BC_1300_2350 | addgene partial sequence | sequence record 53796 | DSP2466For 5'-GAATTTCGTCGACAGATC-3'
CTCGCAAAATAAATAAGTATTTTACTGTTTTCGTAACAGTTTTGTAATAAAAAAACCTATAAATATAGGA
TCTATGCACCACCATCACCACCATCACCACTTGGTGCCCCGCGGATCCGACGAGCTGCACCTAAACTTCG
ACTTCAAGCACATTGGCTGTAAAGCAAAGGATATTATTCGTTTCCTGCAGCAGCGTCTTAAGAAGGCCGT
GCCCTACAATCGCATGAAGCTGATGATCGTCGGGAACACCGGTTCTGGAAAGACAACCCTCTTGCAGCAG
CTTATGAAGACTAAGAAGTCCGACTTGGGGATGCAGAGCGCCACTGTGGGGATCGACGTGAAAGACTGGC
CAATCCAAATCCGTGACAAGCGCAAGCGTGACTTAGTACTGAACGTGTGGGACTTTGCCGGCAGGGAAGA
GTTCTACTCTACGCATCCTCACTTCATGACTCAGCGTGCCCTCTATCTGGCAGTTTACGACCTCTCAAAG
GGCCAGGCTGAGGTGGACGCCATGAAACCCTGGCTGTTTAACATCAAGGCTCGTGCTTCCAGCTCCCCTG
TGATCTTAGTCGGGACACACTTGGATGTTTCTGATGAGAAGCAGCGTAAGGCATGTATGAGTAAGATCAC
CAAAGAGCTGTTGAACAAACGCGGCTTTCCCGCCATCCGTGATTACCACTTCGTCAACGCTACCGAGGAA
AGCGACGCACTGGCCAAGTTACGTAAGACCATTATCAACGAAAGCCTGAACTTCAAAATTCGCGACCAGC
TGGTGGTCGGACAGCTGATCCCCGACTGCT
