>Addgene plasmid #40528 | pEMB018 / LRRK2_BC_1300_2350 | addgene partial sequence | sequence record 53798 | DSP2466Rev 5'-AATAACCCGGATCAGCTT-3'
GTGGTGGTGGTGGTGGTGCTCGAGTGCGGCCGCAAGCTTTAGGAGAAGGCGGCGTAACTGAAGAGCTGAC
TGGTACGGGTCTCGATCAGCTTCTGGATGGTGAAGTCGTTGCTGAAGGAGAAAATCTTGGTGCCGCACCC
GCCCCACATCACATTGCGCTCGGTGGAGTTAGTTGATTCTGATAGACACATCAGAGGGGTGCTAACGTTG
CCAATGTTCAGGATCTTAAGGGGTGCGGCACCCTTCAACTTCACGGTTTTGTCCTCGAAGATTGCCAGTT
TTCCGTCAGCGGTCCCTACGAGCAGGAAATTCTTCTGCTTGCTTTGCTTGGAGAAGGAATTGCAGTACAG
ACAGGTCACGGAGTCAGTCATCTTTTCGAGAGTGTGACGCTTCTTCCCGTCTTCGGTATTGATCACGAGG
AGGGTCCCGCTCTGGGTGCCACTAACAATCCACGATTCTTTCTCAACAGGCAGATGGACAAGGGCGAGGC
ACAGAATGCGTGAATCAGCGACCTCCTCGCTAGTATACCCCTCGGTGTTGAGGTCGAGGAAACTCAGCTG
GCCACGATCGGTATGCCCACATCCTAACCAGATGCTAGCGTTACGCGAGTTGTGGTGCGTTGCCACCATG
CACTCAACGATCACGTTCTTCGGGAGTAAGATACGCCTAGTCAGACACACTAACTCTGCAGAGTTTA
